Addgene plasmid #99271: pCS2+ H2B-TagRFP-T
Purpose: Contains a fusion of human histone H2B to fluorescent protein TagRFP-T in the pCS2+ expression vector. It has the SP6 RNA polymerase site for in vitro transcription.
Depositing lab: Philipp Keller. Depositing organization: HHMI, Janelia Research Campus.
Backbone
  Vector backbone: pCS2+
  Vector type: Mammalian Expression
Growth in bacteria
  Bacterial resistance: Ampicillin, 100 μg/mL
  Growth temperature: 37°C
  Growth strain: DH5alpha
  Copy number: High Copy
Gene/Insert
  Gene/Insert name: TagRFP-T
  Insert size (bp): 732
  Promoter: SP6
  Tag / fusion protein: H2B (N terminal on insert)
  Cloning method: Restriction Enzyme; 5′ cloning site AgeI (not destroyed); 3′ cloning site Xbal (not destroyed)
  Sequencing primers: 5′ CGATTTAGGTGACACTATAG; 3′ TAATACGACTCACTATAGG
Terms and licenses: Academic/Nonprofit Terms; Industry Terms: Not Available to Industry
Depositor comments: Note: There is an N122D mutation in TagRFP in this plasmid. The depositor has confirmed this will not affect the plasmid function.
How to cite: pCS2+ H2B-TagRFP-T was a gift from Philipp Keller (Addgene plasmid # 99271 ; http://n2t.net/addgene:99271 ; RRID:Addgene_99271)
