[The description below was written by a language model from this plasmid's Addgene catalogue record and pLannotate feature annotations shown in this document.]
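Description:
pCS2+ H2B-TagRFP-T is a 5.2 kb expression plasmid built on the pCS2+ backbone, catalogued as a mammalian expression vector and also suited to in vitro synthesis of mRNA. It is propagated in E. coli as a high-copy plasmid through a ColE1/pUC-type origin and selected with ampicillin via the β-lactamase gene and its own promoter. An f1 phage origin is also present, along with backbone remnants of the lac region (lac promoter, operator, CAP site and fragments of lacI and lacZα) that have no role in expressing the payload.

The payload is a single fusion reading frame in which human histone H2B (HIST1H2BJ) sits at the N terminus of the red fluorescent protein TagRFP-T, a constitutively fluorescent protein derived from Entacmaea quadricolor. The TagRFP-T portion was inserted between AgeI and XbaI sites. Two promoters lie in tandem upstream. The simian cytomegalovirus IE94 enhancer/promoter drives transcription when the DNA is introduced into vertebrate cells. Between it and the coding sequence, an SP6 phage promoter allows run-off transcription of sense RNA in vitro. An SV40 polyadenylation signal follows the fusion, and T7 (partial) and T3 promoters lie downstream in the antisense orientation.

Because H2B incorporates into chromatin, the fusion labels nuclei and chromosomes red. This makes the construct useful as a nuclear marker for live imaging, delivered either by transfection or as synthesized mRNA. The depositor notes an N122D substitution in the fluorescent protein that is reported not to affect function.
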