Features (pLannotate 1.2.2; 16 found; start..end, strand, type, name):
     14..991     +  promoter       CMV IE94 promoter: enhancer/promoter region of simian cytomegalovirus major immediate early transcription unit IE94
   1026..1044    +  promoter       SP6 promoter: promoter for bacteriophage SP6 RNA polymerase
   1095..1472    +  CDS            H2B: human histone H2B; HIST1H2BJ
   1491..2222    +  CDS            TagRFP-T: TagRFP-T is a basic (constitutively fluorescent) red fluorescent protein published in 2008, derived from Entacmaea quadricolor. It has low acid sensitivity.
   2251..2268    -  promoter       T7 promoter (fragment): promoter for bacteriophage T7 RNA polymerase
   2273..2407    -  polyA_signal   SV40 poly(A) signal: SV40 polyadenylation signal
   2520..2538    -  promoter       T3 promoter: promoter for bacteriophage T3 RNA polymerase
   2583..2599    -  protein_bind   lac operator: The lac repressor binds to the lac operator to inhibit transcription in E. coli. This inhibition can be relieved by adding lactose or isopropyl-β-D-thiogalactopyranoside (IPTG). lac repressor encoded by lacI
   2607..2637    -  promoter       lac promoter: promoter for the E. coli lac operon
   2652..2673    -  protein_bind   CAP binding site: CAP binding activates transcription in the presence of cAMP. E. coli catabolite activator protein
   2686..2778    -  CDS            lacI (fragment): lac repressor; lacI; The lac repressor binds to the lac operator to inhibit transcription in E. coli. This inhibition can be relieved by adding lactose or isopropyl-β-D-thiogalactopyranoside (IPTG).
   2961..3549    -  rep_origin     ori: high-copy-number ColE1/pMB1/pBR322/pUC origin of replication
   3720..4580    -  CDS            AmpR: β-lactamase; bla; confers resistance to ampicillin, carbenicillin, and related antibiotics
   4581..4685    -  promoter       AmpR promoter: bla
   4738..5166    -  rep_origin     f1 ori (sequence partly withheld): f1 bacteriophage origin of replication; arrow indicates direction of (+) strand synthesis
   5171..7       -  CDS            lacZα (fragment) (across the origin): LacZα fragment of β-galactosidase; lacZ fragment
>Addgene plasmid #99271 | pCS2+ H2B-TagRFP-T | addgene full sequence | sequence record 192973 | Addgene NGS Result
ACGCCAGTCGACCGCCAATTCAATATGGCGTATATGGACTCATGCCAATTCAATATGGTGGATCTGGACC
TGTGCCAATTCAATATGGCGTATATGGACTCGTGCCAATTCAATATGGTGGATCTGGACCCCAGCCAATT
CAATATGGCGGACTTGGCACCATGCCAATTCAATATGGCGGACCTGGCACTGTGCCAACTGGGGAGGGGT
CTACTTGGCACGGTGCCAAGTTTGAGGAGGGGTCTTGGCCCTGTGCCAAGTCCGCCATATTGAATTGGCA
TGGTGCCAATAATGGCGGCCATATTGGCTATATGCCAGGATCAATATATAGGCAATATCCAATATGGCCC
TATGCCAATATGGCTATTGGCCAGGTTCAATACTATGTATTGGCCCTATGCCATATAGTATTCCATATAT
GGGTTTTCCTATTGACGTAGATAGCCCCTCCCAATGGGCGGTCCCATATACCATATATGGGGCTTCCTAA
TACCGCCCATAGCCACTCCCCCATTGACGTCAATGGTCTCTATATATGGTCTTTCCTATTGACGTCATAT
GGGCGGTCCTATTGACGTATATGGCGCCTCCCCCATTGACGTCAATTACGGTAAATGGCCCGCCTGGCTC
AATGCCCATTGACGTCAATAGGACCACCCACCATTGACGTCAATGGGATGGCTCATTGCCCATTCATATC
CGTTCTCACGCCCCCTATTGACGTCAATGACGGTAAATGGCCCACTTGGCAGTACATCAATATCTATTAA
TAGTAACTTGGCAAGTACATTACTATTGGAAGTACGCCAGGGTACATTGGCAGTACTCCCATTGACGTCA
ATGGCGGTAAATGGCCCGCGATGGCTGCCAAGTACATCCCCATTGACGTCAATGGGGAGGGGCAATGACG
CAAATGGGCGTTCCATTGACGTAAATGGGCGGTAGGCGTGCCTAATGGGAGGTCTATATAAGCAATGCTC
GTTTAGGGAACCGCCATTCTGCCTGGGGACGTCGGAGCAAGCTTGATTTAGGTGACACTATAGAATACAA
GCTACTTGTTCTTTTTGCAGGATCCCATCGACGGTACCGCCACCATGCCAGAGCCAGCGAAGTCTGCTCC
CGCCCCGAAAAAGGGCTCCAAGAAGGCGGTGACTAAGGCGCAGAAGAAAGGCGGCAAGAAGCGCAAGCGC
AGCCGCAAGGAGAGCTATTCCATCTATGTGTACAAGGTTCTGAAGCAGGTCCACCCTGACACCGGCATTT
CGTCCAAGGCCATGGGCATCATGAATTCGTTTGTGAACGACATTTTCGAGCGCATCGCAGGTGAGGCTTC
CCGCCTGGCGCATTACAACAAGCGCTCGACCATCACCTCCAGGGAGATCCAGACGGCCGTGCGCCTGCTG
CTGCCTGGGGAGTTGGCCAAGCACGCCGTGTCCGAGGGTACTAAGGCCATCACCAAGTACACCAGCGCTA
AGGATCCACCGGTCGCCACCATGGTGTCAAAAGGTGAAGAACTGATTAAGGAAAATATGCACATGAAGTT
ATACATGGAAGGCACGGTCAATAATCACCACTTTAAATGTACATCTGAAGGAGAGGGAAAACCGTACGAA
GGAACTCAGACTATGCGAATCAAAGTCGTGGAGGGTGGCCCGCTGCCTTTCGCCTTCGATATTTTGGCTA
CTAGCTTCATGTACGGATCTCGCACCTTTATTAACCATACCCAGGGAATCCCAGATTTCTTTAAACAATC
GTTCCCGGAAGGTTTCACGTGGGAAAGAGTGACGACATACGAAGATGGAGGAGTCCTCACCGCTACCCAG
GACACGAGTTTGCAAGATGGATGCTTGATCTATGATGTAAAGATTCGAGGCGTAAATTTCCCTTCGAACG
GCCCAGTCATGCAAAAGAAGACTTTGGGATGGGAAGCAAATACTGAAATGCTTTATCCTGCTGATGGAGG
TCTTGAAGGACGTACGGATATGGCACTGAAACTGGTGGGCGGAGGACACTTGATATGTAATTTCAAAACT
ACGTATCGAAGTAAAAAGCCGGCCAAGAATCTGAAAATGCCAGGAGTTTATTACGTTGACCACAGACTTG
AAAGAATTAAGGAGGCAGATAAAGAAACGTACGTGGAACAACACGAAGTAGCCGTTGCTCGCTATTGTGA
CTTGCCATCGAAACTTGGACATAAACTTAATGGAATGGATGAACTTTATAAATAGAGCGGCCCCTCTCGA
GCCTCTAGAACTATAGTGAGTCGTATTACGTAGATCCAGACATGATAAGATACATTGATGAGTTTGGACA
AACCACAACTAGAATGCAGTGAAAAAAATGCTTTATTTGTGAAATTTGTGATGCTATTGCTTTATTTGTA
ACCATTATAAGCTGCAATAAACAAGTTAACAACAACAATTGCATTCATTTTATGTTTCAGGTTCAGGGGG
AGGTGTGGGAGGTTTTTTAATTCGCGGCCGCGGCGCCAATGCATTGGGCCCGGTACCCAGCTTTTGTTCC
CTTTAGTGAGGGTTAATTGCGCGCTTGGCGTAATCATGGTCATAGCTGTTTCCTGTGTGAAATTGTTATC
CGCTCACAATTCCACACAACATACGAGCCGGGAGCATAAAGTGTAAAGCCTGGGGTGCCTAATGAGTGAG
CTAACTCACATTAATTGCGTTGCGCTCACTGCCCGCTTTCCAGTCGGGAAACCTGTCGTGCCAGCTGCAT
TAATGAATCGGCCAACGCGCGGGGAGAGGCGGTTTGCGTATTGGGCGCTCTTCCGCTTCCTCGCTCACTG
ACTCGCTGCGCTCGGTCGTTCGGCTGCGGCGAGCGGTATCAGCTCACTCAAAGGCGGTAATACGGTTATC
CACAGAATCAGGGGATAACGCAGGAAAGAACATGTGAGCAAAAGGCCAGCAAAAGGCCAGGAACCGTAAA
AAGGCCGCGTTGCTGGCGTTTTTCCATAGGCTCCGCCCCCCTGACGAGCATCACAAAAATCGACGCTCAA
GTCAGAGGTGGCGAAACCCGACAGGACTATAAAGATACCAGGCGTTTCCCCCTGGAAGCTCCCTCGTGCG
CTCTCCTGTTCCGACCCTGCCGCTTACCGGATACCTGTCCGCCTTTCTCCCTTCGGGAAGCGTGGCGCTT
TCTCATAGCTCACGCTGTAGGTATCTCAGTTCGGTGTAGGTCGTTCGCTCCAAGCTGGGCTGTGTGCACG
AACCCCCCGTTCAGCCCGACCGCTGCGCCTTATCCGGTAACTATCGTCTTGAGTCCAACCCGGTAAGACA
CGACTTATCGCCACTGGCAGCAGCCACTGGTAACAGGATTAGCAGAGCGAGGTATGTAGGCGGTGCTACA
GAGTTCTTGAAGTGGTGGCCTAACTACGGCTACACTAGAAGAACAGTATTTGGTATCTGCGCTCTGCTGA
AGCCAGTTACCTTCGGAAAAAGAGTTGGTAGCTCTTGATCCGGCAAACAAACCACCGCTGGTAGCGGTGG
TTTTTTTGTTTGCAAGCAGCAGATTACGCGCAGAAAAAAAGGATCTCAAGAAGATCCTTTGATCTTTTCT
ACGGGGTCTGACGCTCAGTGGAACGAAAACTCACGTTAAGGGATTTTGGTCATGAGATTATCAAAAAGGA
TCTTCACCTAGATCCTTTTAAATTAAAAATGAAGTTTTAAATCAATCTAAAGTATATATGAGTAAACTTG
GTCTGACAGTTACCAATGCTTAATCAGTGAGGCACCTATCTCAGCGATCTGTCTATTTCGTTCATCCATA
GTTGCCTGACTCCCCGTCGTGTAGATAACTACGATACGGGAGGGCTTACCATCTGGCCCCAGTGCTGCAA
TGATACCGCGAGACCCACGCTCACCGGCTCCAGATTTATCAGCAATAAACCAGCCAGCCGGAAGGGCCGA
GCGCAGAAGTGGTCCTGCAACTTTATCCGCCTCCATCCAGTCTATTAATTGTTGCCGGGAAGCTAGAGTA
AGTAGTTCGCCAGTTAATAGTTTGCGCAACGTTGTTGCCATTGCTACAGGCATCGTGGTGTCACGCTCGT
CGTTTGGTATGGCTTCATTCAGCTCCGGTTCCCAACGATCAAGGCGAGTTACATGATCCCCCATGTTGTG
CAAAAAAGCGGTTAGCTCCTTCGGTCCTCCGATCGTTGTCAGAAGTAAGTTGGCCGCAGTGTTATCACTC
ATGGTTATGGCAGCACTGCATAATTCTCTTACTGTCATGCCATCCGTAAGATGCTTTTCTGTGACTGGTG
AGTACTCAACCAAGTCATTCTGAGAATAGTGTATGCGGCGACCGAGTTGCTCTTGCCCGGCGTCAATACG
GGATAATACCGCGCCACATAGCAGAACTTTAAAAGTGCTCATCATTGGAAAACGTTCTTCGGGGCGAAAA
CTCTCAAGGATCTTACCGCTGTTGAGATCCAGTTCGATGTAACCCACTCGTGCACCCAACTGATCTTCAG
CATCTTTTACTTTCACCAGCGTTTCTGGGTGAGCAAAAACAGGAAGGCAAAATGCCGCAAAAAAGGGAAT
AAGGGCGACACGGAAATGTTGAATACTCATACTCTTCCTTTTTCAATATTATTGAAGCATTTATCAGGGT
TATTGTCTCATGAGCGGATACATATTTGAATGTATTTAGAAAAATAAACAAATAGGGGTTCCGCGCACAT
TTCCCCGAAAAGTGCCACCTAAATTGTAAGCGTTAATATTTTGTTAAAATTCGCGTTAAATTTTTGTTAA
ATCAGCTCATTTTTTAACCAATAGGCCGAAATCGGCAAAATCCCTTATAAATCAAAAGAATAGACCGAGA
TAGGGT
[37 nt withheld, positions 4837-4873]
AAAGAACGTGGACTCCAACGTCAAAGG
[49 nt withheld, positions 4901-4949]
T
[91 nt withheld, positions 4951-5041]
G
[124 nt withheld, positions 5043-5166]
CCCATTCGCCATTCAGGCTGCGCAACTGTTGGGAAGGGCGATCGGTGCGGGCCTCTTCGCTATT
